>Addgene plasmid #138828 | pPD168 ZF43(RAAR)i | addgene full sequence | sequence record 321582 | Addgene NGS Result
GACGGATCGGGAGATCTCCCGATCCCCTATGGTGCACTCTCAGTACAATCTGCTCTGATGCCGCATAGTT
AAGCCAGTATCTGCTCCCTGCTTGTGTGTTGGAGGTCGCTGAGTAGTGCGCGAGCAAAATTTAAGCTACA
ACAAGGCAAGGCTTGACCGACAATTGCATGAAGAATCTGCTTAGGGTTAGGCGTTTTGCGCTGCTTCGCG
ATGTACGGGCCAGATATACGCGTTGACATTGATTATTGACTAGTTATTAATAGTAATCAATTACGGGGTC
ATTAGTTCATAGCCCATATATGGAGTTCCGCGTTACATAACTTACGGTAAATGGCCCGCCTGGCTGACCG
CCCAACGACCCCCGCCCATTGACGTCAATAATGACGTATGTTCCCATAGTAACGCCAATAGGGACTTTCC
ATTGACGTCAATGGGTGGAGTATTTACGGTAAACTGCCCACTTGGCAGTACATCAAGTGTATCATATGCC
AAGTACGCCCCCTATTGACGTCAATGACGGTAAATGGCCCGCCTGGCATTATGCCCAGTACATGACCTTA
TGGGACTTTCCTACTTGGCAGTACATCTACGTATTAGTCATCGCTATTACCATGGTGATGCGGTTTTGGC
AGTACATCAATGGGCGTGGATAGCGGTTTGACTCACGGGGATTTCCAAGTCTCCACCCCATTGACGTCAA
TGGGAGTTTGTTTTGGCACCAAAATCAACGGGACTTTCCAAAATGTCGTAACAACTCCGCCCCATTGACG
CAAATGGGCGGTAGGCGTGTACGGTGGGAGGTCTATATAAGCAGAGCTCTCTGGCTAACTAGAGAACCCA
CTGCTTACTGGCTTATCGAAATTAATACGACTCACTATAGGGAGTCCCAAGCTGGCTAGCGCCACCATGG
ATTATAAGGATCACGATGGCGACTACAAGGACCACGATATTGACTACAAAGACGATGACGATAAAATGGC
TCCTAAGAAAAAGCGCAAAGTCGGTATCCATGGCGTTCCCGGATCCTCTGGCTCTTCAGGTACCGGTGGA
GCTAGACCCGGGGAGCGCCCCTTCCAGTGTCGCATTTGCATGGCGAACTTTTCGCGCCAGGACAGGCTTG
ACAGGCATACCCGTACTCATACCGGTGAAAAACCGTTTCAGTGTCGGATCTGTATGGCAAATTTCTCCCA
GAAGGAGCACTTGGCGGGGCATCTACGTACGCACACCGGCGAGAAGCCATTCCAATGCCGAATATGCATG
CGCAACTTCAGTCGCCGCGACAACCTGAACCGGCACCTAAAAACCCACCTGAGAGGATCTTAAGCGGCCG
CTCGAGTCTAGAGGGCCCGTTTAAACCCGCTGATCAGCCTCGACTGTGCCTTCTAGTTGCCAGCCATCTG
TTGTTTGCCCCTCCCCCGTGCCTTCCTTGACCCTGGAAGGTGCCACTCCCACTGTCCTTTCCTAATAAAA
TGAGGAAATTGCATCGCATTGTCTGAGTAGGTGTCATTCTATTCTGGGGGGTGGGGTGGGGCAGGACAGC
AAGGGGGAGGATTGGGAAGTCAATAGCAGGCATGCTGGGGATGCGGTGGGCTCTATGGCTTCTGAGGCGG
AAAGAACCAGCTGGGGCTCTAGGGGGTATCCCC
[124 nt withheld, positions 1644-1767]
C
[91 nt withheld, positions 1769-1859]
A
[49 nt withheld, positions 1861-1909]
CCTTTGACGTTGGAGTCCACGTTCTTT
[37 nt withheld, positions 1937-1973]
ACCCTATCTCGGTCTATTCTTTTGATTTATAAGGGATTTTGCCGATTTCGGCCTATTGGTTAAAAAATGA
GCTGATTTAACAAAAATTTAACGCGAATTAATTCTGTGGAATGTGTGTCAGTTAGGCTCAATTAGTCAGC
AACCATAGTCCCGCCCCTAACTCCGCCCATCCCGCCCCTAACTCCGCCCAGTTCCGCCCATTCTCCGCCC
CATGGCTGACTAATTTTTTTTATTTATGCAGAGGCCGAGGCCGCCTCTGCCTCTGAGCTATTCCAGAAGT
AGTGAGGAGGCTTTTTTGGAGGCCTAGGCTTTTGCAAAAAGCTCCCGGGAGCTTGTATATCCATTTTCGG
AGGTTGGGCTTCGGAATCGTTTTCCGGGACGCCGGCTGGATGATCCTCCAGCGCGGGGATCTCATGCTGG
AGTTCTTCGCCCACCCCAACTTGTTTATTGCAGCTTATAATGGTTACAAATAAAGCAATAGCATCACAAA
TTTCACAAATAAAGCATTTTTTTCACTGCATTCTAGTTGTGGTTTGTCCAAACTCATCAATGTATCTTAT
CATGTCTGTATACCGTCGACCTCTAGCTAGAGCTTGGCGTAATCATGGTCATAGCTGTTTCCTGTGTGAA
ATTGTTATCCGCTCACAATTCCACACAACATACGAGCCGGAAGCATAAAGTGTAAAGCCTGGGGTGCCTA
ATGAGTGAGCTAACTCACATTAATTGCGTTGCGCTCACTGCCCGCTTTCCAGTCGGGAAACCTGTCGTGC
CAGCTGCATTAATGAATCGGCCAACGCGCGGGGAGAGGCGGTTTGCGTATTGGGCGCTCTTCCGCTTCCT
CGCTCACTGACTCGCTGCGCTCGGTCGTTCGGCTGCGGCGAGCGGTATCAGCTCACTCAAAGGCGGTAAT
ACGGTTATCCACAGAATCAGGGGATAACGCAGGAAAGAACATGTGAGCAAAAGGCCAGCAAAAGGCCAGG
AACCGTAAAAAGGCCGCGTTGCTGGCGTTTTTCCATAGGCTCCGCCCCCCTGACGAGCATCACAAAAATC
GACGCTCAAGTCAGAGGTGGCGAAACCCGACAGGACTATAAAGATACCAGGCGTTTCCCCCTGGAAGCTC
CCTCGTGCGCTCTCCTGTTCCGACCCTGCCGCTTACCGGATACCTGTCCGCCTTTCTCCCTTCGGGAAGC
GTGGCGCTTTCTCATAGCTCACGCTGTAGGTATCTCAGTTCGGTGTAGGTCGTTCGCTCCAAGCTGGGCT
GTGTGCACGAACCCCCCGTTCAGCCCGACCGCTGCGCCTTATCCGGTAACTATCGTCTTGAGTCCAACCC
GGTAAGACACGACTTATCGCCACTGGCAGCAGCCACTGGTAACAGGATTAGCAGAGCGAGGTATGTAGGC
GGTGCTACAGAGTTCTTGAAGTGGTGGCCTAACTACGGCTACACTAGAAGAACAGTATTTGGTATCTGCG
CTCTGCTGAAGCCAGTTACCTTCGGAAAAAGAGTTGGTAGCTCTTGATCCGGCAAACAAACCACCGCTGG
TAGCGGTGGTTTTTTTGTTTGCAAGCAGCAGATTACGCGCAGAAAAAAAGGATCTCAAGAAGATCCTTTG
ATCTTTTCTACGGGGTCTGACGCTCAGTGGAACGAAAACTCACGTTAAGGGATTTTGGTCATGAGATTAT
CAAAAAGGATCTTCACCTAGATCCTTTTAAATTAAAAATGAAGTTTTAAATCAATCTAAAGTATATATGA
GTAAACTTGGTCTGACAGTTACCAATGCTTAATCAGTGAGGCACCTATCTCAGCGATCTGTCTATTTCGT
TCATCCATAGTTGCCTGACTCCCCGTCGTGTAGATAACTACGATACGGGAGGGCTTACCATCTGGCCCCA
GTGCTGCAATGATACCGCGAGATCCACGCTCACCGGCTCCAGATTTATCAGCAATAAACCAGCCAGCCGG
AAGGGCCGAGCGCAGAAGTGGTCCTGCAACTTTATCCGCCTCCATCCAGTCTATTAATTGTTGCCGGGAA
GCTAGAGTAAGTAGTTCGCCAGTTAATAGTTTGCGCAACGTTGTTGCCATTGCTACAGGCATCGTGGTGT
CACGCTCGTCGTTTGGTATGGCTTCATTCAGCTCCGGTTCCCAACGATCAAGGCGAGTTACATGATCCCC
CATGTTGTGCAAAAAAGCGGTTAGCTCCTTCGGTCCTCCGATCGTTGTCAGAAGTAAGTTGGCCGCAGTG
TTATCACTCATGGTTATGGCAGCACTGCATAATTCTCTTACTGTCATGCCATCCGTAAGATGCTTTTCTG
TGACTGGTGAGTACTCAACCAAGTCATTCTGAGAATAGTGTATGCGGCGACCGAGTTGCTCTTGCCCGGC
GTCAATACGGGATAATACCGCGCCACATAGCAGAACTTTAAAAGTGCTCATCATTGGAAAACGTTCTTCG
GGGCGAAAACTCTCAAGGATCTTACCGCTGTTGAGATCCAGTTCGATGTAACCCACTCGTGCACCCAACT
GATCTTCAGCATCTTTTACTTTCACCAGCGTTTCTGGGTGAGCAAAAACAGGAAGGCAAAATGCCGCAAA
AAAGGGAATAAGGGCGACACGGAAATGTTGAATACTCATACTCTTCCTTTTTCAATATTATTGAAGCATT
TATCAGGGTTATTGTCTCATGAGCGGATACATATTTGAATGTATTTAGAAAAATAAACAAATAGGGGTTC
CGCGCACATTTCCCCGAAAAGTGCCACCTGACGTC
Features (pLannotate 1.2.2; 20 found; start..end, strand, type, name):
     28..80      -  misc_feature   bom (fragment): basis of mobility region from pBR322
    235..614     +  enhancer       CMV enhancer: human cytomegalovirus immediate early enhancer
    615..818     +  promoter       CMV promoter: human cytomegalovirus (CMV) immediate early promoter
    814..847     +  LTR            5' LTR (truncated) (fragment): truncated 5' long terminal repeat (LTR) from HIV-1
    863..881     +  promoter       T7 promoter: promoter for bacteriophage T7 RNA polymerase
    952..975     +  CDS            3xFLAG (fragment): three tandem FLAG® epitope tags
   1374..1485    +  polyA_signal   bGH poly(A) signal: bovine growth hormone polyadenylation signal
   1602..1623    +  promoter       SV40 promoter (fragment): SV40 enhancer and early promoter
   1644..2072    +  rep_origin     f1 ori (sequence partly withheld): f1 bacteriophage origin of replication; arrow indicates direction of (+) strand synthesis
   2077..2099    +  promoter       SV40 promoter (fragment): SV40 enhancer and early promoter
   2100..2291    +  promoter       SV40 promoter: SV40 early promoter
   2318..2416    +  CDS            ble (fragment): BLE_KLEPN - Experimental evidence at protein level: Swiss-Prot protein existence level 1. Binding protein with a strong affinity to the bleomycin family of antibiotics. Binds to CL990; an antimitotic-antibiotic compound. From Klebsiella pneumoniae.
   2411..2532    +  polyA_signal   SV40 poly(A) signal: SV40 polyadenylation signal
   2605..2621    -  protein_bind   lac operator: The lac repressor binds to the lac operator to inhibit transcription in E. coli. This inhibition can be relieved by adding lactose or isopropyl-β-D-thiogalactopyranoside (IPTG). lac repressor encoded by lacI
   2629..2659    -  promoter       lac promoter: promoter for the E. coli lac operon
   2674..2695    -  protein_bind   CAP binding site: CAP binding activates transcription in the presence of cAMP. E. coli catabolite activator protein
   2708..2800    -  CDS            lacI (fragment): lac repressor; lacI; The lac repressor binds to the lac operator to inhibit transcription in E. coli. This inhibition can be relieved by adding lactose or isopropyl-β-D-thiogalactopyranoside (IPTG).
   2983..3571    -  rep_origin     ori: high-copy-number ColE1/pMB1/pBR322/pUC origin of replication
   3742..4602    -  CDS            AmpR: β-lactamase; bla; confers resistance to ampicillin, carbenicillin, and related antibiotics
   4603..4707    -  promoter       AmpR promoter: bla
