[The description below was written by a language model from this plasmid's Addgene catalogue record and pLannotate feature annotations shown in this document.]
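Description:
pPD168 ZF43(RAAR)i is a 4.7 kb mammalian expression plasmid built on pPD005, a pcDNA-derived backbone adapted for Golden Gate assembly, and belongs to the COMET toolkit of parts for composing synthetic gene-regulatory programs in mammalian cells. It is propagated in E. coli as a high-copy plasmid through a ColE1/pUC-type origin and selected with ampicillin via the β-lactamase gene and its native promoter. An f1 origin is also present. The feature table shows an SV40 early promoter followed only by a short fragment of a bleomycin-family resistance gene and an SV40 polyadenylation signal, so no intact mammalian selection marker is annotated, and the plasmid appears suited mainly to transient transfection. Small fragments annotated as lac regulatory elements, lacI, bom and an HIV-1 LTR are most likely backbone remnants or sequence-similarity hits rather than functional parts.

The payload is a synthetic zinc-finger protein, ZF43(RAAR)i, cloned between NheI and NotI sites and expressed constitutively from the human CMV immediate-early enhancer and promoter, with a bovine growth hormone polyadenylation signal terminating the transcript. A T7 promoter sits upstream of the coding region, as is typical of pcDNA vectors. The protein carries an N-terminal 3xFLAG tag for detection. The annotation software recognised only part of this tag and did not annotate the zinc-finger coding sequence itself. The insert carries two arginine-to-alanine substitutions, R15A and R43A, which correspond to the "RAAR" label. The record does not explain their effect or define the "i" suffix, though the naming suggests an inhibitor-type zinc-finger variant within the toolkit. The stated use is constitutive expression of this protein in mammalian cells.
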