Addgene plasmid #138828: pPD168 ZF43(RAAR)i
Purpose: Constitutive expression of ZF43(RAAR)i under the CMV promoter.
Depositing lab: Joshua Leonard. Depositing organization: Northwestern University. Publication: The COMET toolkit for composing customizable genetic programs in mammalian cells. Donahue PS, Draut JW, Muldoon JJ, Edelstein HI, Bagheri N, Leonard JN. Nat Commun. 2020 Feb 7;11(1):779. doi: 10.1038/s41467-019-14147-5. PubMed 32034124.
Backbone
  Vector backbone: pPD005 pcDNA Golden Gate
  Vector type: Mammalian Expression, Synthetic Biology
Growth in bacteria
  Bacterial resistance: Ampicillin, 100 μg/mL
  Growth temperature: 37°C
  Growth strain: DH5alpha
  Copy number: High Copy
Gene/Insert
  Gene/Insert name: ZF43(RAAR)i
  Species: Synthetic
  Mutation: R15A, R43A
  Promoter: CMV
  Tag / fusion protein: 3xFlag (N terminal on insert)
  Cloning method: Restriction Enzyme; 5′ cloning site NheI (not destroyed); 3′ cloning site NotI (not destroyed)
  Sequencing primers: 5′ CGCAAATGGGCGGTAGGCGTG; 3′ TAGAAGGCACAGTCGAGG
Terms and licenses: Academic/Nonprofit Terms; Industry Terms: Not Available to Industry
Depositor comments: Leonard Lab plasmid reference number: L1391
How to cite: pPD168 ZF43(RAAR)i was a gift from Joshua Leonard (Addgene plasmid # 138828 ; http://n2t.net/addgene:138828 ; RRID:Addgene_138828)
