>Addgene plasmid #138828 | pPD168 ZF43(RAAR)i | depositor partial sequence | sequence record 268323 | ZF43(RAAR)i gene
ATGGATTATAAGGATCACGATGGCGACTACAAGGACCACGATATTGACTACAAAGACGATGACGATAAAA
TGGCTCCTAAGAAAAAGCGCAAAGTCGGTATCCATGGCGTTCCCGGATCCTCTGGCTCTTCAGGTACCGG
TGGAGCTAGACCCGGGGAGCGCCCCTTCCAGTGTCGCATTTGCATGGCGAACTTTTCGCGCCAGGACAGG
CTTGACAGGCATACCCGTACTCATACCGGTGAAAAACCGTTTCAGTGTCGGATCTGTATGGCAAATTTCT
CCCAGAAGGAGCACTTGGCGGGGCATCTACGTACGCACACCGGCGAGAAGCCATTCCAATGCCGAATATG
CATGCGCAACTTCAGTCGCCGCGACAACCTGAACCGGCACCTAAAAACCCACCTGAGAGGATCTTAA
